>Addgene plasmid #154289 | pLenti PGK OGT (Neo) | addgene full sequence | sequence record 307159 | Addgene NGS Result
CGCGGAACCCCTATTTGTTTATTTTTCTAAATACATTCAAATATGTATCCGCTCATGAGACAATAACCCT
GATAAATGCTTCAATAATATTGAAAAAGGAAGAGTATGAGTATTCAACATTTCCGTGTCGCCCTTATTCC
CTTTTTTGCGGCATTTTGCCTTCCTGTTTTTGCTCACCCAGAAACGCTGGTGAAAGTAAAAGATGCTGAA
GATCAGTTGGGTGCACGAGTGGGTTACATCGAACTGGATCTCAACAGCGGTAAGATCCTTGAGAGTTTTC
GCCCCGAAGAACGTTTTCCAATGATGAGCACTTTTAAAGTTCTGCTATGTGGCGCGGTATTATCCCGTAT
TGACGCCGGGCAAGAGCAACTCGGTCGCCGCATACACTATTCTCAGAATGACTTGGTTGAGTACTCACCA
GTCACAGAAAAGCATCTTACGGATGGCATGACAGTAAGAGAATTATGCAGTGCTGCCATAACCATGAGTG
ATAACACTGCGGCCAACTTACTTCTGACAACGATCGGAGGACCGAAGGAGCTAACCGCTTTTTTGCACAA
CATGGGGGATCATGTAACTCGCCTTGATCGTTGGGAACCGGAGCTGAATGAAGCCATACCAAACGACGAG
CGTGACACCACGATGCCTGTAGCAATGGCAACAACGTTGCGCAAACTATTAACTGGCGAACTACTTACTC
TAGCTTCCCGGCAACAATTAATAGACTGGATGGAGGCGGATAAAGTTGCAGGACCACTTCTGCGCTCGGC
CCTTCCGGCTGGCTGGTTTATTGCTGATAAATCTGGAGCCGGTGAGCGTGGGTCTCGCGGTATCATTGCA
GCACTGGGGCCAGATGGTAAGCCCTCCCGTATCGTAGTTATCTACACGACGGGGAGTCAGGCAACTATGG
ATGAACGAAATAGACAGATCGCTGAGATAGGTGCCTCACTGATTAAGCATTGGTAACTGTCAGACCAAGT
TTACTCATATATACTTTAGATTGATTTAAAACTTCATTTTTAATTTAAAAGGATCTAGGTGAAGATCCTT
TTTGATAATCTCATGACCAAAATCCCTTAACGTGAGTTTTCGTTCCACTGAGCGTCAGACCCCGTAGAAA
AGATCAAAGGATCTTCTTGAGATCCTTTTTTTCTGCGCGTAATCTGCTGCTTGCAAACAAAAAAACCACC
GCTACCAGCGGTGGTTTGTTTGCCGGATCAAGAGCTACCAACTCTTTTTCCGAAGGTAACTGGCTTCAGC
AGAGCGCAGATACCAAATACTGTTCTTCTAGTGTAGCCGTAGTTAGGCCACCACTTCAAGAACTCTGTAG
CACCGCCTACATACCTCGCTCTGCTAATCCTGTTACCAGTGGCTGCTGCCAGTGGCGATAAGTCGTGTCT
TACCGGGTTGGACTCAAGACGATAGTTACCGGATAAGGCGCAGCGGTCGGGCTGAACGGGGGGTTCGTGC
ACACAGCCCAGCTTGGAGCGAACGACCTACACCGAACTGAGATACCTACAGCGTGAGCTATGAGAAAGCG
CCACGCTTCCCGAAGGGAGAAAGGCGGACAGGTATCCGGTAAGCGGCAGGGTCGGAACAGGAGAGCGCAC
GAGGGAGCTTCCAGGGGGAAACGCCTGGTATCTTTATAGTCCTGTCGGGTTTCGCCACCTCTGACTTGAG
CGTCGATTTTTGTGATGCTCGTCAGGGGGGCGGAGCCTATGGAAAAACGCCAGCAACGCGGCCTTTTTAC
GGTTCCTGGCCTTTTGCTGGCCTTTTGCTCACATGTTCTTTCCTGCGTTATCCCCTGATTCTGTGGATAA
CCGTATTACCGCCTTTGAGTGAGCTGATACCGCTCGCCGCAGCCGAACGACCGAGCGCAGCGAGTCAGTG
AGCGAGGAAGCGGAAGAGCGCCCAATACGCAAACCGCCTCTCCCCGCGCGTTGGCCGATTCATTAATGCA
GCTGGCACGACAGGTTTCCCGACTGGAAAGCGGGCAGTGAGCGCAACGCAATTAATGTGAGTTAGCTCAC
TCATTAGGCACCCCAGGCTTTACACTTTATGCTTCCGGCTCGTATGTTGTGTGGAATTGTGAGCGGATAA
CAATTTCACACAGGAAACAGCTATGACCATGATTACGCCAAGCGCGCAATTAACCCTCACTAAAGGGAAC
AAAAGCTGGAGCTGCAAGCTTAATGTAGTCTTATGCAATACTCTTGTAGTCTTGCAACATGGTAACGATG
AGTTAGCAACATGCCTTACAAGGAGAGAAAAAGCACCGTGCATGCCGATTGGTGGAAGTAAGGTGGTACG
ATCGTGCCTTATTAGGAAGGCAACAGACGGGTCTGACATGGATTGGACGAACCACTGAATTGCCGCATTG
CAGAGATATTGTATTTAAGTGCCTAGCTCGATACATAAACGGGTCTCTCTGGTTAGACCAGATCTGAGCC
TGGGAGCTCTCTGGCTAACTAGGGAACCCACTGCTTAAGCCTCAATAAAGCTTGCCTTGAGTGCTTCAAG
TAGTGTGTGCCCGTCTGTTGTGTGACTCTGGTAACTAGAGATCCCTCAGACCCTTTTAGTCAGTGTGGAA
AATCTCTAGCAGTGGCGCCCGAACAGGGACTTGAAAGCGAAAGGGAAACCAGAGGAGCTCTCTCGACGCA
GGACTCGGCTTGCTGAAGCGCGCACGGCAAGAGGCGAGGGGCGGCGACTGGTGAGTACGCCAAAAATTTT
GACTAGCGGAGGCTAGAAGGAGAGAGATGGGTGCGAGAGCGTCAGTATTAAGCGGGGGAGAATTAGATCG
CGATGGGAAAAAATTCGGTTAAGGCCAGGGGGAAAGAAAAAATATAAATTAAAACATATAGTATGGGCAA
GCAGGGAGCTAGAACGATTCGCAGTTAATCCTGGCCTGTTAGAAACATCAGAAGGCTGTAGACAAATACT
GGGACAGCTACAACCATCCCTTCAGACAGGATCAGAAGAACTTAGATCATTATATAATACAGTAGCAACC
CTCTATTGTGTGCATCAAAGGATAGAGATAAAAGACACCAAGGAAGCTTTAGACAAGATAGAGGAAGAGC
AAAACAAAAGTAAGACCACCGCACAGCAAGCGGCCGCTGATCTTCAGACCTGGAGGAGGAGATATGAGGG
ACAATTGGAGAAGTGAATTATATAAATATAAAGTAGTAAAAATTGAACCATTAGGAGTAGCACCCACCAA
GGCAAAGAGAAGAGTGGTGCAGAGAGAAAAAAGAGCAGTGGGAATAGGAGCTTTGTTCCTTGGGTTCTTG
GGAGCAGCAGGAAGCACTATGGGCGCAGCGTCAATGACGCTGACGGTACAGGCCAGACAATTATTGTCTG
GTATAGTGCAGCAGCAGAACAATTTGCTGAGGGCTATTGAGGCGCAACAGCATCTGTTGCAACTCACAGT
CTGGGGCATCAAGCAGCTCCAGGCAAGAATCCTGGCTGTGGAAAGATACCTAAAGGATCAACAGCTCCTG
GGGATTTGGGGTTGCTCTGGAAAACTCATTTGCACCACTGCTGTGCCTTGGAATGCTAGTTGGAGTAATA
AATCTCTGGAACAGATTTGGAATCACACGACCTGGATGGAGTGGGACAGAGAAATTAACAATTACACAAG
CTTAATACACTCCTTAATTGAAGAATCGCAAAACCAGCAAGAAAAGAATGAACAAGAATTATTGGAATTA
GATAAATGGGCAAGTTTGTGGAATTGGTTTAACATAACAAATTGGCTGTGGTATATAAAATTATTCATAA
TGATAGTAGGAGGCTTGGTAGGTTTAAGAATAGTTTTTGCTGTACTTTCTATAGTGAATAGAGTTAGGCA
GGGATATTCACCATTATCGTTTCAGACCCACCTCCCAACCCCGAGGGGACCCGACAGGCCCGAAGGAATA
GAAGAAGAAGGTGGAGAGAGAGACAGAGACAGATCCATTCGATTAGTGAACGGATCTCGACGGTATCGGT
TAACTTTTAAAAGAAAAGGGGGGATTGGGGGGTACAGTGCAGGGGAAAGAATAGTAGACATAATAGCAAC
AGACATACAAACTAAAGAATTACAAAAACAAATTACAAAAATTCAAAATTTTATCGATCACGAGACTAGC
CTCGAGAAGCTTGATATCGAATTCCACGGGGTTGGGGTTGCGCCTTTTCCAAGGCAGCCCTGGGTTTGCG
CAGGGACGCGGCTGCTCTGGGCGTGGTTCCGGGAAACGCAGCGGCGCCGACCCTGGGTCTCGCACATTCT
TCACGTCCGTTCGCAGCGTCACCCGGATCTTCGCCGCTACCCTTGTGGGCCCCCCGGCGACGCTTCCTGC
TCCGCCCCTAAGTCGGGAAGGTTCCTTGCGGTTCGCGGCGTGCCGGACGTGACAAACGGAAGCCGCACGT
CTCACTAGTACCCTCGCAGACGGACAGCGCCAGGGAGCAATGGCAGCGCGCCGACCGCGATGGGCTGTGG
CCAATAGCGGCTGCTCAGCAGGGCGCGCCGAGAGCAGCGGCCGGGAAGGGGCGGTGCGGGAGGCGGGGTG
TGGGGCGGTAGTGTGGGCCCTGTTCCTGCCCGCGCGGTGTTCCGCATTCTGCAAGCCTCCGGAGCGCACG
TCGGCAGTCGGCTCCCTCGTTGACCGAATCACCGACCTCTCTCCCCAGGGGGATCCACCGGTTCGTCGAC
TAGTCCAGTGTGGTGGAATTCTGCAGATATCAACAAGTTTGTACAAAAAAGCAGGTTTAAAGGAACCAAT
TCAGTCGACTGGATCCATGGCGTCTTCCGTGGGCAACGTGGCCGACAGCACAGGGTTAGCTGAGTTGGCA
CATCGAGAATATCAGGCAGGAGATTTTGAGGCAGCTGAGAGACACTGCATGCAGCTCTGGAGACAAGAGC
CAGACAATACTGGTGTGCTTTTATTACTTTCATCTATACACTTCCAGTGTCGAAGGCTGGACAGATCTGC
TCACTTTAGCACTCTGGCAATTAAACAGAACCCCCTTCTGGCAGAAGCTTATTCGAATTTGGGGAATGTG
TACAAGGAAAGAGGGCAGTTGCAGGAGGCAATTGAGCATTATCGACATGCATTGCGTCTCAAACCTGATT
TCATCGATGGTTATATTAACCTGGCAGCCGCCTTGGTAGCAGCGGGTGACATGGAAGGGGCAGTACAAGC
TTACGTCTCTGCTCTTCAGTACAATCCTGATTTGTACTGTGTTCGCAGTGACCTGGGGAACCTGCTCAAA
GCCCTGGGTCGCTTGGAAGAAGCCAAGGCATGTTATTTGAAAGCAATTGAGACGCAACCGAACTTTGCAG
TAGCTTGGAGTAATCTTGGCTGTGTTTTCAATGCACAAGGGGAAATTTGGCTTGCAATTCATCACTTTGA
AAAGGCTGTCACCCTTGACCCAAACTTTCTGGATGCTTATATCAATTTAGGAAATGTCTTGAAAGAGGCA
CGCATTTTTGACAGAGCTGTGGCAGCTTATCTTCGTGCCCTAAGTTTGAGTCCAAATCACGCAGTGGTGC
ACGGCAACCTGGCTTGTGTATACTATGAGCAAGGCCTGATAGATCTGGCAATAGACACCTACAGGCGGGC
TATCGAACTACAACCACATTTCCCTGATGCTTACTGCAACCTAGCCAATGCTCTCAAAGAGAAGGGCAGT
GTTGCTGAAGCAGAAGATTGTTATAATACAGCTCTCCGTCTGTGTCCCACCCATGCAGACTCTCTGAATA
ACCTAGCCAATATCAAACGAGAACAGGGAAACATTGAAGAGGCAGTTCGCTTGTATCGTAAAGCATTAGA
AGTCTTCCCAGAGTTTGCTGCTGCCCATTCAAATTTAGCAAGTGTACTGCAGCAGCAGGGAAAACTGCAG
GAAGCTCTGATGCATTATAAGGAGGCTATTCGAATCAGTCCTACCTTTGCTGATGCCTACTCTAATATGG
GAAACACTCTAAAGGAGATGCAGGATGTTCAGGGAGCCTTGCAGTGTTATACGCGTGCCATCCAAATTAA
TCCTGCATTTGCAGATGCACATAGCAATCTGGCTTCCATTCATAAGGATTCAGGGAATATTCCAGAAGCC
ATAGCTTCTTACCGCACGGCTCTGAAACTTAAGCCTGATTTTCCTGATGCTTATTGTAACTTGGCTCATT
GCCTGCAGATTGTCTGTGATTGGACAGACTATGATGAGCGAATGAAGAAGTTGGTCAGTATTGTGGCTGA
CCAGTTAGAGAAGAATAGGTTGCCTTCTGTGCATCCTCATCATAGTATGCTATATCCTCTTTCTCATGGC
TTCAGGAAGGCTATTGCTGAGAGGCACGGCAACCTGTGCTTAGATAAGATTAATGTTCTTCATAAACCAC
CATATGAACATCCAAAAGACTTGAAGCTCAGTGATGGTCGGCTGCGTGTAGGATATGTGAGTTCCGACTT
TGGGAATCATCCTACTTCTCACCTTATGCAGTCTATTCCAGGCATGCACAATCCTGATAAATTTGAGGTG
TTCTGTTATGCCCTGAGCCCAGACGATGGCACAAACTTCCGAGTGAAGGTGATGGCAGAAGCCAATCATT
TCATTGATCTTTCTCAGATTCCATGCAATGGAAAAGCAGCTGATCGCATCCATCAGGATGGAATTCATAT
CCTTGTAAATATGAATGGCTATACTAAGGGCGCTCGAAATGAGCTTTTTGCTCTCAGGCCAGCTCCTATT
CAGGCAATGTGGCTGGGATACCCTGGGACGAGTGGTGCGCTTTTCATGGATTATATTATCACTGATCAGG
AAACTTCGCCAGCTGAAGTTGCTGAGCAGTATTCCGAGAAATTGGCTTATATGCCCCACACTTTTTTTAT
TGGTGATCATGCTAATATGTTCCCTCACCTGAAGAAAAAAGCAGTCATCGATTTTAAGTCCAATGGGCAC
ATTTATGACAATCGGATAGTTCTGAATGGCATCGACCTCAAAGCATTTCTTGATAGTCTACCAGATGTGA
AAATTGTCAAGATGAAGTGTCCTGATGGAGGAGACAATGCAGATAGCAGTAACACAGCTCTTAATATGCC
TGTTATTCCTATGAATACTATTGCAGAAGCAGTTATTGAAATGATTAACCGAGGACAGATTCAAATAACA
ATTAATGGATTCAGTATTAGCAATGGACTGGCAACTACTCAGATCAACAATAAGGCTGCAACTGGAGAGG
AGGTTCCCCGTACCATTATTGTAACCACCCGTTCTCAGTACGGGTTACCAGAAGATGCCATCGTATACTG
TAACTTTAATCAGTTGTATAAAATTGACCCTTCTACTTTGCAGATGTGGGCAAACATTCTGAAGCGTGTT
CCCAATAGTGTACTCTGGCTGTTGCGTTTTCCAGCAGTAGGAGAACCTAATATTCAACAGTATGCACAAA
ACATGGGCCTGCCCCAGAACCGTATCATTTTTTCACCTGTTGCTCCTAAAGAGGAACACGTCAGGAGAGG
CCAGCTGGCTGATGTCTGCTTGGACACTCCACTCTGTAATGGGCACACCACAGGGATGGATGTCCTCTGG
GCAGGGACCCCCATGGTGACTATGCCAGGAGAGACTCTTGCTTCTCGAGTTGCAGCATCCCAGCTCACTT
GCTTAGGTTGTCTTGAGCTTATTGCTAAAAACAGACAAGAATATGAAGACATAGCTGTGAAGCTGGGAAC
TGATCTAGAATACCTGAAGAAAGTTCGTGGCAAAGTCTGGAAGCAAAGAATATCTAGCCCTCTGTTCAAC
ACCAAACAATACACAATGGAACTAGAGCGGCTCTATCTACAGATGTGGGAGCATTATGCAGCTGGCAACA
AACCTGACCACATGATTAAGCCTGTTGAAGTCACTGAGTCAGCATAACTCGAGATATCTAGACCCAGCTT
TCTTGTACAAAGTGGTTGATATCCAGCACAGTGGCGGCCGCTCGACAATCAACCTCTGGATTACAAAATT
TGTGAAAGATTGACTGGTATTCTTAACTATGTTGCTCCTTTTACGCTATGTGGATACGCTGCTTTAATGC
CTTTGTATCATGCTATTGCTTCCCGTATGGCTTTCATTTTCTCCTCCTTGTATAAATCCTGGTTGCTGTC
TCTTTATGAGGAGTTGTGGCCCGTTGTCAGGCAACGTGGCGTGGTGTGCACTGTGTTTGCTGACGCAACC
CCCACTGGTTGGGGCATTGCCACCACCTGTCAGCTCCTTTCCGGGACTTTCGCTTTCCCCCTCCCTATTG
CCACGGCGGAACTCATCGCCGCCTGCCTTGCCCGCTGCTGGACAGGGGCTCGGCTGTTGGGCACTGACAA
TTCCGTGGTGTTGTCGGGGAAGCTGACGTCCTTTCCATGGCTGCTCGCCTGTGTTGCCACCTGGATTCTG
CGCGGGACGTCCTTCTGCTACGTCCCTTCGGCCCTCAATCCAGCGGACCTTCCTTCCCGCGGCCTGCTGC
CGGCTCTGCGGCCTCTTCCGCGTCTTCGCCTTCGCCCTCAGACGAGTCGGATCTCCCTTTGGGCCGCCTC
CCCGCCTGGAATTCTGCAGATATCCGGACTAGTGATCTAATTCTACCGGGTAGGGGAGGCGCTTTTCCCA
AGGCAGTCTGGAGCATGCGCTTTAGCAGCCCCGCTGGGCACTTGGCGCTACACAAGTGGCCTCTGGCCTC
GCACACATTCCACATCCACCGGTAGGCGCCAACCGGCTCCGTTCTTTGGTGGCCCCTTCGCGCCACCTTC
TACTCCTCCCCTAGTCAGGAAGTTCCCCCCCGCCCCGCAGCTCGCGTCGTGCAGGACGTGACAAATGGAA
GTAGCACGTCTCACTAGTCTCGTGCAGATGGACAGCACCGCTGAGCAATGGAAGCGGGTAGGCCTTTGGG
GCAGCGGCCAATAGCAGCTTTGCTCCTTCGCTTTCTGGGCTCAGAGGCTGGGAAGGGGTGGGTCCGGGGG
CGGGCTCAGGGGCGGGCTCAGGGGCGGGGCGGGCGCCCGAAGGTCCTCCGGAGGCCCGGCATTCTGCACG
CTTCAAAAGCGCACGTCTGCCGCGCTGTTCTCCTCTTCCTCATCTCCGGGCCTTTCGACCTGCAGCCAAT
ATGGGATCGGCCATTGAACAAGATGGATTGCACGCAGGTTCTCCGGCCGCTTGGGTGGAGAGGCTATTCG
GCTATGACTGGGCACAACAGACAATCGGCTGCTCTGATGCCGCCGTGTTCCGGCTGTCAGCGCAGGGGCG
CCCGGTTCTTTTTGTCAAGACCGACCTGTCCGGTGCCCTGAATGAACTGCAGGACGAGGCAGCGCGGCTA
TCGTGGCTGGCCACGACGGGCGTTCCTTGCGCAGCTGTGCTCGACGTTGTCACTGAAGCGGGAAGGGACT
GGCTGCTATTGGGCGAAGTGCCGGGGCAGGATCTCCTGTCATCTCACCTTGCTCCTGCCGAGAAAGTATC
CATCATGGCTGATGCAATGCGGCGGCTGCATACGCTTGATCCGGCTACCTGCCCATTCGACCACCAAGCG
AAACATCGCATCGAGCGAGCACGTACTCGGATGGAAGCCGGTCTTGTCGATCAGGATGATCTGGACGAAG
AGCATCAGGGGCTCGCGCCAGCCGAACTGTTCGCCAGGCTCAAGGCGCGCATGCCCGACGGCGAGGATCT
CGTCGTGACCCATGGCGATGCCTGCTTGCCGAATATCATGGTGGAAAATGGCCGCTTTTCTGGATTCATC
GACTGTGGCCGGCTGGGTGTGGCGGACCGCTATCAGGACATAGCGTTGGCTACCCGTGATATTGCTGAAG
AGCTTGGCGGCGAATGGGCTGACCGCTTCCTCGTGCTTTACGGTATCGCCGCTCCCGATTCGCAGCGCAT
CGCCTTCTATCGCCTTCTTGACGAGTTCTTCTGAGGGGATCCGTCGAGGGCCCGGTACCTTTAAGACCAA
TGACTTACAAGGCAGCTGTAGATCTTAGCCACTTTTTAAAAGAAAAGGGGGGACTGGAAGGGCTAGCTCA
CTCCCAACGAAGACAAGATCTGCTTTTTGCTTGTACTGGGTCTCTCTGGTTAGACCAGATCTGAGCCTGG
GAGCTCTCTGGCTAACTAGGGAACCCACTGCTTAAGCCTCAATAAAGCTTGCCTTGAGTGCTTCAAGTAG
TGTGTGCCCGTCTGTTGTGTGACTCTGGTAACTAGAGATCCCTCAGACCCTTTTAGTCAGTGTGGAAAAT
CTCTAGCAGTAGTAGTTCATGTCATCTTATTATTCAGTATTTATAACTTGCAAAGAAATGAATATCAGAG
AGTGAGAGGAACTTGTTTATTGCAGCTTATAATGGTTACAAATAAAGCAATAGCATCACAAATTTCACAA
ATAAAGCATTTTTTTCACTGCATTCTAGTTGTGGTTTGTCCAAACTCATCAATGTATCTTATCATGTCTG
GCTCTAGCTATCCCGCCCCTAACTCCGCCCATCCCGCCCCTAACTCCGCCCAGTTCCGCCCATTCTCCGC
CCCATGGCTGACTAATTTTTTTTATTTATGCAGAGGCCGAGGCCGCCTCGGCCTCTGAGCTATTCCAGAA
GTAGTGAGGAGGCTTTTTTGGAGGCCTAGGGACGTACCCAATTCGCCCTATAGTGAGTCGTATTACGCGC
GCTCACTGGCCGTCGTTTTACAACGTCGTGACTGGGAAAACCCTGGCGTTACCCAACTTAATCGCCTTGC
AGCACATCCCCCTTTCGCCAGCTGGCGTAATAGCGAAGAGGCCCGCACCGATCGCCCTTCCCAACAGTTG
CGCAGCCTGAATGGCGAATGGG
[124 nt withheld, positions 10803-10926]
C
[91 nt withheld, positions 10928-11018]
A
[49 nt withheld, positions 11020-11068]
CCTTTGACGTTGGAGTCCACGTTCTTT
[37 nt withheld, positions 11096-11132]
ACCCTATCTCGGTCTATTCTTTTGATTTATAAGGGATTTTGCCGATTTCGGCCTATTGGTTAAAAAATGA
GCTGATTTAACAAAAATTTAACGCGAATTTTAACAAAATATTAACGCTTACAATTTAGGTGGCACTTTTC
GGGGAAATGTG
Features (pLannotate 1.2.2; 30 found; start..end, strand, type, name):
      1..105     +  promoter       AmpR promoter: bla
    106..966     +  CDS            AmpR: β-lactamase; bla; confers resistance to ampicillin, carbenicillin, and related antibiotics
   1137..1725    +  rep_origin     ori: high-copy-number ColE1/pMB1/pBR322/pUC origin of replication
   1908..2000    +  CDS            lacI (fragment): lac repressor; lacI; The lac repressor binds to the lac operator to inhibit transcription in E. coli. This inhibition can be relieved by adding lactose or isopropyl-β-D-thiogalactopyranoside (IPTG).
   2013..2034    +  protein_bind   CAP binding site: CAP binding activates transcription in the presence of cAMP. E. coli catabolite activator protein
   2049..2079    +  promoter       lac promoter: promoter for the E. coli lac operon
   2083..2105    +  protein_bind   lac operator (fragment): The lac repressor binds to the lac operator to inhibit transcription in E. coli. This inhibition can be relieved by adding lactose or isopropyl-β-D-thiogalactopyranoside (IPTG). lac repressor encoded by lacI
   2148..2166    +  promoter       T3 promoter: promoter for bacteriophage T3 RNA polymerase
   2194..2420    +  promoter       RSV promoter: Rous sarcoma virus enhancer/promoter
   2421..2601    +  LTR            5' LTR (truncated): truncated 5' long terminal repeat (LTR) from HIV-1
   2648..2773    +  misc_feature   HIV-1 Ψ: packaging signal of human immunodeficiency virus type 1
   2757..3120    +  CDS            HIV-1 gag (fragment): gag protein from human immunodeficiency virus 1; gag
   3266..3499    +  misc_feature   RRE: The Rev response element (RRE) of HIV-1 allows for Rev-dependent mRNA export from the nucleus to the cytoplasm.
   3876..3976    +  CDS            Rev (fragment): human immunodeficiency virus 1 (HIV-1) Rev protein; rev; enhances nuclear export of unspliced and incompletely spliced viral mRNAs
   3995..4112    +  misc_feature   cPPT/CTS: central polypurine tract and central termination sequence of HIV-1
   4132..4155    -  misc_feature   MCS (fragment): pBluescript multiple cloning site
   4158..4668    +  promoter       hPGK promoter: human phosphoglycerate kinase 1 promoter
   4724..4744    +  protein_bind   attB1: mutant version of attB; core recombination site for the Gateway® BP reaction BP Clonase™
   4777..7884    +  CDS            Ogt: OGT1_RAT - Experimental evidence at protein level: Swiss-Prot protein existence level 1. Catalyzes the transfer of a single N-acetylglucosamine from UDP-GlcNAc to a serine or threonine residue in cytoplasmic and nuclear proteins resulting in their modification with a beta-linked N- acetylglucosamine (O-GlcNAc) (PubMed:24995978, PubMed:10542233). Has 3 distinct KM values for UDP-GlcNAc; GlcNAc concentration modulates its affinity for different substrates (PubMed:10542233). Glycosylates a large and diverse number of proteins including histone H2B, AKT1, EZH2, PFKL, KMT2E/MLL5, MAPT/TAU and HCFC1
   7902..7926    -  protein_bind   attB2: mutant version of attB; recombination site for the Gateway® BP reaction BP Clonase™
   7957..8545    +  misc_feature   WPRE: woodchuck hepatitis virus posttranscriptional regulatory element
   8588..9087    +  promoter       PGK promoter: mouse phosphoglycerate kinase 1 promoter
   9101..9904    +  CDS            NeoR/KanR: aminoglycoside phosphotransferase from Tn5; aph(3')-II (or nptII); confers resistance to neomycin, kanamycin, and G418 (Geneticin®)
   9925..10062   +  CDS            nef (fragment): NEF_HV1LA - Experimental evidence at protein level: Swiss-Prot protein existence level 1. Extracellular Nef protein targets CD4(+) T-lymphocytes for apoptosis by interacting with CXCR4 surface receptors. From Human immunodeficiency virus type 1 group M subtype B (isolate Lai) (HIV-1).
  10048..10228   +  LTR            5' LTR (truncated): truncated 5' long terminal repeat (LTR) from HIV-1
  10300..10421   +  polyA_signal   SV40 poly(A) signal: SV40 polyadenylation signal
  10461..10596   +  rep_origin     SV40 ori: SV40 origin of replication
  10617..10635   -  promoter       T7 promoter: promoter for bacteriophage T7 RNA polymerase
  10643..10798   +  CDS            lacZα (fragment): LacZα fragment of β-galactosidase; lacZ fragment
  10803..11231   +  rep_origin     f1 ori (sequence partly withheld): f1 bacteriophage origin of replication; arrow indicates direction of (+) strand synthesis
