[The description below was written by a language model from this plasmid's Addgene catalogue record and pLannotate feature annotations shown in this document.]
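Description:
pLenti PGK OGT (Neo) is a lentiviral mammalian expression plasmid encoding full-length wild-type human O-GlcNAc transferase (OGT), built by Gateway recombination into the pLenti PGK Neo (DEST) backbone. In bacteria it is maintained through a high-copy ColE1/pUC-type origin and selected with ampicillin via the β-lactamase gene. An f1 origin, an SV40 origin and remnants of a lac/lacZα cloning region with T3 and T7 promoters are also annotated in the backbone.

The viral transfer cassette begins with an RSV promoter fused to a truncated HIV-1 5' LTR, an arrangement that drives genomic RNA production in packaging cells without Tat. This is followed by the Ψ packaging signal with a gag fragment, the Rev response element for nuclear export of the unspliced genome, and the cPPT/CTS, which aids nuclear import. A human PGK promoter then drives the OGT coding sequence, which is flanked by attB1 and attB2 sites left by the Gateway reaction and followed by a WPRE to enhance transcript stability and expression. The automated annotation matched this open reading frame to the rat Ogt protein, reflecting close homology; the catalogue record states the insert is human. No epitope tag or reporter is annotated. A second, mouse PGK promoter expresses the Tn5 neomycin phosphotransferase, so transduced cells can be selected with G418. The cassette ends with a truncated LTR and an SV40 polyadenylation signal.

The construct is intended for stable OGT expression in mammalian cells, and the associated work examined catalytic and noncatalytic roles of OGT in cell proliferation. The sequenced record (11,283 nt) is somewhat shorter than the catalogue's stated total size of 11,717 bp.
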