Addgene plasmid #154289: pLenti PGK OGT (Neo)
Purpose: Lentiviral vector encoding full length wildtype human OGT
Depositing lab: Suzanne Walker. Depositing organization: Harvard Medical School. Publication: Mammalian cell proliferation requires noncatalytic functions of O-GlcNAc transferase. Levine ZG, Potter SC, Joiner CM, Fei GQ, Nabet B, Sonnett M, Zachara NE, Gray NS, Paulo JA, Walker S. Proc Natl Acad Sci U S A. 2021 Jan 26;118(4). pii: 2016778118. doi: 10.1073/pnas.2016778118. PubMed 33419956.
Backbone
  Vector backbone: pLenti PGK Neo (DEST)
  Backbone manufacturer: Campeau et al.
  Backbone size w/o insert (bp): 8000
  Total vector size (bp): 11717
  Vector type: Mammalian Expression, Lentiviral
  Selectable markers: Neomycin (select with G418)
Growth in bacteria
  Bacterial resistance: Ampicillin, 100 μg/mL
  Growth temperature: 30°C
  Growth strain: NEB Stable
  Copy number: High Copy
Gene/Insert
  Gene/Insert name: O-GlcNAc Transferase (alt name: OGT)
  Species: H. sapiens (human)
  Insert size (bp): 3599
  GenBank ID: NM_181673.3
  Entrez Gene: OGT (a.k.a. HINCUT-1, HRNT1, MRX106, O-GLCNAC, OGT1, XLID106)
  Promoter: PGK
  Cloning method: Gateway Cloning
  Sequencing primers: 5′ GTGTTCCGCATTCTGCAAG; 3′ CATAGCGTAAAAGGAGCAACA
Terms and licenses: Academic/Nonprofit Terms; Industry Terms: Not Available to Industry
Depositor comments: Please visit https://doi.org/10.1101/2020.10.22.351288 for bioRxiv preprint.
How to cite: pLenti PGK OGT (Neo) was a gift from Suzanne Walker (Addgene plasmid # 154289 ; http://n2t.net/addgene:154289 ; RRID:Addgene_154289)
